Addgene plasmid #119912: pCDNA3_AKAR5Δ
Purpose: Mammalian expression of the AKAR5Δ sensor with N-terminal His tag for detecting PKA activity using two-photon fluorescence lifetime imaging microscopy (2pFLIM)
Depositing lab: Haining Zhong. Depositing organization: Oregon Health & Science University. Publication: A Highly Sensitive A-Kinase Activity Reporter for Imaging Neuromodulatory Events in Awake Mice. Ma L, Jongbloets BC, Xiong WH, Melander JB, Qin M, Lameyer TJ, Harrison MF, Zemelman BV, Mao T, Zhong H. Neuron. 2018 Aug 22;99(4):665-679.e5. doi: 10.1016/j.neuron.2018.07.020. Epub 2018 Aug 9. PubMed 30100256.
Backbone
  Vector backbone: pcDNA3
  Backbone size w/o insert (bp): 4700
  Vector type: Mammalian Expression
Growth in bacteria
  Bacterial resistance: Ampicillin, 100 μg/mL
  Growth temperature: 37°C
  Growth strain: DH5alpha
  Copy number: High Copy
Gene/Insert
  Gene/Insert name: AKAR5Δ
  Tag / fusion protein: 6xHis (N terminal on insert)
Terms and licenses: Academic/Nonprofit Terms; Industry Terms: Not Available to Industry
How to cite: pCDNA3_AKAR5Δ was a gift from Haining Zhong (Addgene plasmid # 119912 ; http://n2t.net/addgene:119912 ; RRID:Addgene_119912)
