[The description below was written by a language model from this plasmid's Addgene catalogue record and pLannotate feature annotations shown in this document.]
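Description:
pCDNA3_AKAR5Δ is a mammalian expression plasmid built on the pcDNA3 backbone that encodes AKAR5Δ, a genetically encoded A-kinase activity reporter for reading out PKA activity by two-photon fluorescence lifetime imaging microscopy (2pFLIM). The sequenced record is about 7.4 kb. It is propagated in E. coli through a high-copy ColE1/pUC-type origin with ampicillin selection (AmpR under its own bla promoter). An f1 origin is also present, which permits single-stranded DNA production. For mammalian cells, the backbone carries an SV40 early promoter driving a neomycin phosphotransferase gene with an SV40 polyadenylation signal, which would allow G418 selection of stable transfectants.

The sensor open reading frame lies downstream of the CMV immediate-early enhancer and promoter and a T7 promoter, and is terminated by the bovine growth hormone poly(A) signal, with an SP6 promoter in reverse orientation just after the insert. The coding region opens with an N-terminal leader comprising a 6xHis tag, the T7 gene 10 leader and an Xpress epitope with an enterokinase site. This is followed by an EGFP-type green fluorescent protein, a fragment matching yeast RAD53, and a Citrine-like yellow fluorescent protein variant. RAD53 is known for its phosphopeptide-binding FHA domains, so this fragment plausibly serves as the phospho-recognition module. That layout fits the general AKAR design, in which PKA phosphorylation of a substrate motif promotes binding to a phosphopeptide-recognition domain and changes FRET between the two fluorophores, measured here as a change in donor lifetime. The record does not annotate the substrate peptide, and it does not explain what the "Δ" modification is. A few short annotations, such as the HIV-1 LTR, ble and lacI fragments, are probably incidental matches to backbone sequence.
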