Features (pLannotate 1.2.2; 26 found; start..end, strand, type, name):
     33..53      +  CDS            capTEV™ (fragment): composite tag for in vivo biotinylation, TEV protease cleavage, and 6xHis tagging
     54..86      +  CDS            T7 tag (gene 10 leader): leader peptide from bacteriophage T7 gene 10 promotes efficient translation in E. coli
     90..113     +  CDS            Xpress™ tag: Xpress™ epitope tag, including an enterokinase recognition and cleavage site
    126..803     +  CDS            (3-F)Tyr-EGFP: (3-F)Tyr-EGFP is a basic (constitutively fluorescent) green fluorescent protein published in 2004, derived from Aequorea victoria.
    813..1235    +  CDS            RAD53 (fragment): RAD53_YEAST - Also known as MEC2, SAD1, SPK1. Experimental evidence at protein level: Swiss-Prot protein existence level 1. Controls S-phase checkpoint as well as G1 and G2 DNA damage checkpoints. Phosphorylates proteins on serine, threonine, and tyrosine. Prevents entry into anaphase and mitotic exit after DNA damage via regulation of the Polo kinase CDC5. Seems to be involved in the phosphorylation of RPH1. From Saccharomyces cerevisiae (strain ATCC 204508 / S288c) (Baker's yeast).
   1326..2042    +  CDS            Citrine: enhanced variant of YFP (Heikal et al., 2001) mammalian codon-optimized
   2106..2124    -  promoter       SP6 promoter: promoter for bacteriophage SP6 RNA polymerase
   2150..2374    +  polyA_signal   bGH poly(A) signal: bovine growth hormone polyadenylation signal
   2378..2399    +  promoter       SV40 promoter (fragment): SV40 enhancer and early promoter
   2420..2848    +  rep_origin     f1 ori (sequence partly withheld): f1 bacteriophage origin of replication; arrow indicates direction of (+) strand synthesis
   2862..3191    +  promoter       SV40 promoter: SV40 enhancer and early promoter
   3258..4049    +  CDS            neo: KKA2_KLEPN - Also known as kan, nptII. Experimental evidence at protein level: Swiss-Prot protein existence level 1. Resistance to kanamycin, neomycin, paromomycin, ribostamycin, butirosin and gentamicin B. From Klebsiella pneumoniae.
   4073..4231    +  CDS            ble (fragment): BLE_KLEPN - Experimental evidence at protein level: Swiss-Prot protein existence level 1. Binding protein with a strong affinity to the bleomycin family of antibiotics. Binds to CL990; an antimitotic-antibiotic compound. From Klebsiella pneumoniae.
   4226..4347    +  polyA_signal   SV40 poly(A) signal: SV40 polyadenylation signal
   4420..4436    -  protein_bind   lac operator: The lac repressor binds to the lac operator to inhibit transcription in E. coli. This inhibition can be relieved by adding lactose or isopropyl-β-D-thiogalactopyranoside (IPTG). lac repressor encoded by lacI
   4444..4474    -  promoter       lac promoter: promoter for the E. coli lac operon
   4489..4510    -  protein_bind   CAP binding site: CAP binding activates transcription in the presence of cAMP. E. coli catabolite activator protein
   4523..4615    -  CDS            lacI (fragment): lac repressor; lacI; The lac repressor binds to the lac operator to inhibit transcription in E. coli. This inhibition can be relieved by adding lactose or isopropyl-β-D-thiogalactopyranoside (IPTG).
   4798..5386    -  rep_origin     ori: high-copy-number ColE1/pMB1/pBR322/pUC origin of replication
   5557..6417    -  CDS            AmpR: β-lactamase; bla; confers resistance to ampicillin, carbenicillin, and related antibiotics
   6418..6522    -  promoter       AmpR promoter: bla
   6581..6633    -  misc_feature   bom (fragment): basis of mobility region from pBR322
   6788..7167    +  enhancer       CMV enhancer: human cytomegalovirus immediate early enhancer
   7168..7371    +  promoter       CMV promoter: human cytomegalovirus (CMV) immediate early promoter
   7367..7400    +  LTR            5' LTR (truncated) (fragment): truncated 5' long terminal repeat (LTR) from HIV-1
   7416..7434    +  promoter       T7 promoter: promoter for bacteriophage T7 RNA polymerase
>Addgene plasmid #119912 | pCDNA3_AKAR5Δ | addgene full sequence | sequence record 235127 | Addgene NGS Result
AGCTTGCGGCCGCCACCATGGTGCGGGGTTCTCATCATCATCATCATCATGGTATGGCTAGCATGACTGG
TGGACAGCAAATGGGTCGGGATCTGTACGACGATGACGATAAGGATCCCATGGTGAGCAAGGGCGAGGAG
CTGTTCACCGGGGTGGTGCCCATCCTGGTCGAGCTGGACGGCGACGTAAACGGCCACAAGTTCAGCGTGT
CCGGCGAGGGCGAGGGCGATGCCACCTACGGCAAGCTGACCCTGAAGTTCATCTGCACCACCGGCAAGCT
GCCCGTGCCCTGGCCCACCCTCGTGACCACCCTGACCTACGGCGTGCAGTGCTTCAGCCGCTACCCCGAC
CACATGAAGCAGCACGACTTCTTCAAGTCCGCCATGCCCGAAGGCTACGTCCAGGAGCGCACCATCTTCT
TCAAGGACGACGGCAACTACAAGACCCGCGCCGAGGTGAAGTTCGAGGGCGACACCCTGGTGAACCGCAT
CGAGCTGAAGGGCATCGACTTCAAGGAGGACGGCAACATCCTGGGGCACAAGCTGGAGTACAACTACAAC
AGCCACAACGTCTATATCATGGCCGACAAGCAGAAGAACGGCATCAAGGTGAACTTCAAGATCCGCCACA
ACATCGAGGACGGCAGCGTGCAGCTCGCCGACCACTACCAGCAGAACACCCCCATCGGCGACGGCCCCGT
GCTGCTGCCCGACAACCACTACCTGAGCACCCAGTCCAAGCTGAGCAAAGACCCCAACGAGAAGCGCGAT
CACATGGTCCTGCTGGAGTTCGTGACCGCCGCCCGCATGCATAAGTTTTCTCAAGAACAGATCGGCGAAA
ACATTGTGTGCAGGGTCATTTGTACCACGGGTCAAATTCCCATCCGAGATTTGTCAGCTGATATTTCACA
AGTGCTTAAGGAAAAACGATCCATAAAGAAAGTTTGGACATTTGGTAGAAACCCAGCCTGTGACTATCAT
TTAGGAAACATTTCAAGACTGTCAAATAAGCATTTCCAAATACTACTAGGAGAAGACGGTAACCTTTTAT
TGAATGACATTTCCACTAATGGGACCTGGTTAAATGGGCAAAAAGTCGAGAAGAACAGCAATCAGTTACT
GTCTCAAGGTGATGAAATAACCGTTGGTGTAGGCGTGGAATCAGATATTTTATCTCTGGTCATTTTCATA
AACGACAAATTTAAGCAGTGCCTCGAGCAGAACAAAGTTGATCGCTCTGCAGGTAAGCCAGGCAGCGGCG
AGGGCAGCACCAAGGGCCTGCGTCGCGCCACCCTGGTGGACGGCGGCACCGGCGGCAGCGAGCTCATGGT
GAGCAAGGGCGAGGAGCTGTTCACCGGGGTGGTGCCCATCCTGGTCGAGCTGGACGGCGACGTAAACGGC
CACAAGTTCAGCGTGTCCGGCGAGGGCGAGGGCGATGCCACCTACGGCAAGCTGACCCTGAAGCTCATCT
GCACCACCGGCAAGCTGCCCGTGCCCTGGCCCACCCTCGTGACCACCTTCGGCTACGGCCTGATGTGCTT
CGCCCGCTACCCCGACCACATGAAGCAGCACGACTTCTTCAAGTCCGCCATGCCCGAAGGCTACGTCCAG
GAGCGCACCATCTTCTTCAAGGACGACGGCAACTACAAGACCCGCGCCGAGGTGAAGTTCGAGGGCGACA
CCCTGGTGAACCGCATCGAGCTGAAGGGCATCGACTTCAAGGAGGACGGCAACATCCTGGGGCACAAGCT
GGAGTACAACTGGAACAGCGTCAACGTCTATATCATGGCCGACAAGCAGAAGAACGGCATCAAGGTGAAC
TTCAAGATCCGCCACAACATCGAGGACGGCAGCGTGCAGCTCGCCGACCACTACCAGCAGAACACCCCCA
TCGGCGACGGCCCCGTGCTGCTGCCCGACAACCACTACCTGAGCTACCAGTCCGCCCTGAGCAAAGACCC
CAACGAGAAGCGCGATCACATGGTCCTGCTGGAGAGAGTGACCGCCGCCGGGATCACTCTCGGCATGGAC
GAGCTATACAAGGGTGAATTCTGCAGATATCCATCACACTGGCGGCCGCTCGAGCATGCATCTAGAGGGC
CCTATTCTATAGTGTCACCTAAATGCTAGAGCTCGCTGATCAGCCTCGACTGTGCCTTCTAGTTGCCAGC
CATCTGTTGTTTGCCCCTCCCCCGTGCCTTCCTTGACCCTGGAAGGTGCCACTCCCACTGTCCTTTCCTA
ATAAAATGAGGAAATTGCATCGCATTGTCTGAGTAGGTGTCATTCTATTCTGGGGGGTGGGGTGGGGCAG
GACAGCAAGGGGGAGGATTGGGAAGACAATAGCAGGCATGCTGGGGATGCGGTGGGCTCTATGGCTTCTG
AGGCGGAAAGAACCAGCTGGGGCTCTAGGGGGTATCCCC
[124 nt withheld, positions 2420-2543]
C
[91 nt withheld, positions 2545-2635]
A
[49 nt withheld, positions 2637-2685]
CCTTTGACGTTGGAGTCCACGTTCTTT
[37 nt withheld, positions 2713-2749]
ACCCTATCTCGGTCTATTCTTTTGATTTATAAGGGATTTTGCCGATTTCGGCCTATTGGTTAAAAAATGA
GCTGATTTAACAAAAATTTAACGCGAATTAATTCTGTGGAATGTGTGTCAGTTAGGGTGTGGAAAGTCCC
CAGGCTCCCCAGCAGGCAGAAGTATGCAAAGCATGCATCTCAATTAGTCAGCAACCAGGTGTGGAAAGTC
CCCAGGCTCCCCAGCAGGCAGAAGTATGCAAAGCATGCATCTCAATTAGTCAGCAACCATAGTCCCGCCC
CTAACTCCGCCCATCCCGCCCCTAACTCCGCCCAGTTCCGCCCATTCTCCGCCCCATGGCTGACTAATTT
TTTTTATTTATGCAGAGGCCGAGGCCGCCTCTGCCTCTGAGCTATTCCAGAAGTAGTGAGGAGGCTTTTT
TGGAGGCCTAGGCTTTTGCAAAAAGCTCCCGGGAGCTTGTATATCCATTTTCGGATCTGATCAAGAGACA
GGATGAGGATCGTTTCGCATGATTGAACAAGATGGATTGCACGCAGGTTCTCCGGCCGCTTGGGTGGAGA
GGCTATTCGGCTATGACTGGGCACAACAGACAATCGGCTGCTCTGATGCCGCCGTGTTCCGGCTGTCAGC
GCAGGGGCGCCCGGTTCTTTTTGTCAAGACCGACCTGTCCGGTGCCCTGAATGAACTGCAGGACGAGGCA
GCGCGGCTATCGTGGCTGGCCACGACGGGCGTTCCTTGCGCAGCTGTGCTCGACGTTGTCACTGAAGCGG
GAAGGGACTGGCTGCTATTGGGCGAAGTGCCGGGGCAGGATCTCCTGTCATCTCACCTTGCTCCTGCCGA
GAAAGTATCCATCATGGCTGATGCAATGCGGCGGCTGCATACGCTTGATCCGGCTACCTGCCCATTCGAC
CACCAAGCGAAACATCGCATCGAGCGAGCACGTACTCGGATGGAAGCCGGTCTTGTCGATCAGGATGATC
TGGACGAAGAGCATCAGGGGCTCGCGCCAGCCGAACTGTTCGCCAGGCTCAAGGCGCGCATGCCCGACGG
CGAGGATCTCGTCGTGACCCATGGCGATGCCTGCTTGCCGAATATCATGGTGGAAAATGGCCGCTTTTCT
GGATTCATCGACTGTGGCCGGCTGGGTGTGGCGGACCGCTATCAGGACATAGCGTTGGCTACCCGTGATA
TTGCTGAAGAGCTTGGCGGCGAATGGGCTGACCGCTTCCTCGTGCTTTACGGTATCGCCGCTCCCGATTC
GCAGCGCATCGCCTTCTATCGCCTTCTTGACGAGTTCTTCTGAGCGGGACTCTGGGGTTCGAAATGACCG
ACCAAGCGACGCCCAACCTGCCATCACGAGATTTCGATTCCACCGCCGCCTTCTATGAAAGGTTGGGCTT
CGGAATCGTTTTCCGGGACGCCGGCTGGATGATCCTCCAGCGCGGGGATCTCATGCTGGAGTTCTTCGCC
CACCCCAACTTGTTTATTGCAGCTTATAATGGTTACAAATAAAGCAATAGCATCACAAATTTCACAAATA
AAGCATTTTTTTCACTGCATTCTAGTTGTGGTTTGTCCAAACTCATCAATGTATCTTATCATGTCTGTAT
ACCGTCGACCTCTAGCTAGAGCTTGGCGTAATCATGGTCATAGCTGTTTCCTGTGTGAAATTGTTATCCG
CTCACAATTCCACACAACATACGAGCCGGAAGCATAAAGTGTAAAGCCTGGGGTGCCTAATGAGTGAGCT
AACTCACATTAATTGCGTTGCGCTCACTGCCCGCTTTCCAGTCGGGAAACCTGTCGTGCCAGCTGCATTA
ATGAATCGGCCAACGCGCGGGGAGAGGCGGTTTGCGTATTGGGCGCTCTTCCGCTTCCTCGCTCACTGAC
TCGCTGCGCTCGGTCGTTCGGCTGCGGCGAGCGGTATCAGCTCACTCAAAGGCGGTAATACGGTTATCCA
CAGAATCAGGGGATAACGCAGGAAAGAACATGTGAGCAAAAGGCCAGCAAAAGGCCAGGAACCGTAAAAA
GGCCGCGTTGCTGGCGTTTTTCCATAGGCTCCGCCCCCCTGACGAGCATCACAAAAATCGACGCTCAAGT
CAGAGGTGGCGAAACCCGACAGGACTATAAAGATACCAGGCGTTTCCCCCTGGAAGCTCCCTCGTGCGCT
CTCCTGTTCCGACCCTGCCGCTTACCGGATACCTGTCCGCCTTTCTCCCTTCGGGAAGCGTGGCGCTTTC
TCATAGCTCACGCTGTAGGTATCTCAGTTCGGTGTAGGTCGTTCGCTCCAAGCTGGGCTGTGTGCACGAA
CCCCCCGTTCAGCCCGACCGCTGCGCCTTATCCGGTAACTATCGTCTTGAGTCCAACCCGGTAAGACACG
ACTTATCGCCACTGGCAGCAGCCACTGGTAACAGGATTAGCAGAGCGAGGTATGTAGGCGGTGCTACAGA
GTTCTTGAAGTGGTGGCCTAACTACGGCTACACTAGAAGAACAGTATTTGGTATCTGCGCTCTGCTGAAG
CCAGTTACCTTCGGAAAAAGAGTTGGTAGCTCTTGATCCGGCAAACAAACCACCGCTGGTAGCGGTGGTT
TTTTTGTTTGCAAGCAGCAGATTACGCGCAGAAAAAAAGGATCTCAAGAAGATCCTTTGATCTTTTCTAC
GGGGTCTGACGCTCAGTGGAACGAAAACTCACGTTAAGGGATTTTGGTCATGAGATTATCAAAAAGGATC
TTCACCTAGATCCTTTTAAATTAAAAATGAAGTTTTAAATCAATCTAAAGTATATATGAGTAAACTTGGT
CTGACAGTTACCAATGCTTAATCAGTGAGGCACCTATCTCAGCGATCTGTCTATTTCGTTCATCCATAGT
TGCCTGACTCCCCGTCGTGTAGATAACTACGATACGGGAGGGCTTACCATCTGGCCCCAGTGCTGCAATG
ATACCGCGAGACCCACGCTCACCGGCTCCAGATTTATCAGCAATAAACCAGCCAGCCGGAAGGGCCGAGC
GCAGAAGTGGTCCTGCAACTTTATCCGCCTCCATCCAGTCTATTAATTGTTGCCGGGAAGCTAGAGTAAG
TAGTTCGCCAGTTAATAGTTTGCGCAACGTTGTTGCCATTGCTACAGGCATCGTGGTGTCACGCTCGTCG
TTTGGTATGGCTTCATTCAGCTCCGGTTCCCAACGATCAAGGCGAGTTACATGATCCCCCATGTTGTGCA
AAAAAGCGGTTAGCTCCTTCGGTCCTCCGATCGTTGTCAGAAGTAAGTTGGCCGCAGTGTTATCACTCAT
GGTTATGGCAGCACTGCATAATTCTCTTACTGTCATGCCATCCGTAAGATGCTTTTCTGTGACTGGTGAG
TACTCAACCAAGTCATTCTGAGAATAGTGTATGCGGCGACCGAGTTGCTCTTGCCCGGCGTCAATACGGG
ATAATACCGCGCCACATAGCAGAACTTTAAAAGTGCTCATCATTGGAAAACGTTCTTCGGGGCGAAAACT
CTCAAGGATCTTACCGCTGTTGAGATCCAGTTCGATGTAACCCACTCGTGCACCCAACTGATCTTCAGCA
TCTTTTACTTTCACCAGCGTTTCTGGGTGAGCAAAAACAGGAAGGCAAAATGCCGCAAAAAAGGGAATAA
GGGCGACACGGAAATGTTGAATACTCATACTCTTCCTTTTTCAATATTATTGAAGCATTTATCAGGGTTA
TTGTCTCATGAGCGGATACATATTTGAATGTATTTAGAAAAATAAACAAATAGGGGTTCCGCGCACATTT
CCCCGAAAAGTGCCACCTGACGTCGGCGGATCGGGAGATCTCCCGATCCCCTATGGTGCACTCTCAGTAC
AATCTGCTCTGATGCCGCATAGTTAAGCCAGTATCTGCTCCCTGCTTGTGTGTTGGAGGTCGCTGAGTAG
TGCGCGAGCAAAATTTAAGCTACAACAAGGCAAGGCTTGACCGACAATTGCATGAAGAATCTGCTTAGGG
TTAGGCGTTTTGCGCTGCTTCGCGATGTACGGGCCAGATATACGCGTTGACATTGATTATTGACTAGTTA
TTAATAGTAATCAATTACGGGGTCATTAGTTCATAGCCCATATATGGAGTTCCGCGTTACATAACTTACG
GTAAATGGCCCGCCTGGCTGACCGCCCAACGACCCCCGCCCATTGACGTCAATAATGACGTATGTTCCCA
TAGTAACGCCAATAGGGACTTTCCATTGACGTCAATGGGTGGAGTATTTACGGTAAACTGCCCACTTGGC
AGTACATCAAGTGTATCATATGCCAAGTACGCCCCCTATTGACGTCAATGACGGTAAATGGCCCGCCTGG
CATTATGCCCAGTACATGACCTTATGGGACTTTCCTACTTGGCAGTACATCTACGTATTAGTCATCGCTA
TTACCATGGTGATGCGGTTTTGGCAGTACATCAATGGGCGTGGATAGCGGTTTGACTCACGGGGATTTCC
AAGTCTCCACCCCATTGACGTCAATGGGAGTTTGTTTTGGCACCAAAATCAACGGGACTTTCCAAAATGT
CGTAACAACTCCGCCCCATTGACGCAAATGGGCGGTAGGCGTGTACGGTGGGAGGTCTATATAAGCAGAG
CTCTCTGGCTAACTAGAGAACCCACTGCTTACTGGCTTATCGAAATTAATACGACTCACTATAGGGAGAC
CCA
